Addgene plasmid #154269: SARS-CoV Nucleocapsid
Purpose: Expresses myc-tagged nucleocapsid (N) from SARS-CoV (1) in mammalian cells
Depositing lab: Peter Klein. Depositing organization: University of Pennsylvania.
Backbone
  Vector backbone: pCS2+MT
  Backbone manufacturer: Rupp and Turner
  Backbone size w/o insert (bp): 4352
  Total vector size (bp): 5580
  Modifications to backbone: deleted part of polylinker from NcoI to XbaI site
  Vector type: Mammalian Expression
Growth in bacteria
  Bacterial resistance: Ampicillin, 100 μg/mL
  Growth temperature: 37°C
  Growth strain: DH5alpha
  Copy number: High Copy
Gene/Insert
  Gene/Insert name: SARS-CoV Nucleocapsid (alt name: myc-tagged nucleocapsid from SARS-CoV (1).)
  Species: SARS coronavirus Urbani isolate icSARS-C7-MA
  Insert size (bp): 1305
  GenBank ID: MK062184.1
  Promoter: CMV
  Tag / fusion protein: 5X myc epitope (N terminal on backbone)
  Cloning method: Restriction Enzyme; 5′ cloning site NcoI (not destroyed); 3′ cloning site XbaI (not destroyed)
  Sequencing primers: 5′ SP6; 3′ T3
Terms and licenses: Academic/Nonprofit Terms; Industry Terms
How to cite: SARS-CoV Nucleocapsid was a gift from Peter Klein (Addgene plasmid # 154269 ; http://n2t.net/addgene:154269 ; RRID:Addgene_154269)
