[The description below was written by a language model from this plasmid's Addgene catalogue record and pLannotate feature annotations shown in this document.]
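Description:
SARS-CoV Nucleocapsid is a mammalian expression plasmid built on the pCS2+MT backbone, in which part of the polylinker between the NcoI and XbaI sites was replaced by the nucleocapsid (N) coding sequence of SARS-CoV (the original SARS coronavirus, Urbani-derived isolate icSARS-C7-MA). The plasmid is about 5.6 kb. It is maintained in E. coli at high copy through a ColE1/pUC-type origin and selected with ampicillin via the β-lactamase gene. An f1 origin and remnants of the lac region (lac promoter and operator, with lacZα and lacI fragments) are carried over from the parental cloning vector.

Expression is driven by the simian cytomegalovirus IE94 enhancer/promoter, listed simply as CMV in the catalogue. This lies upstream of five tandem Myc epitope repeats supplied by the backbone, followed by the N open reading frame. The product is therefore N-terminally 5x Myc-tagged nucleocapsid that can be detected or immunoprecipitated with anti-Myc antibodies. An SV40 polyadenylation signal annotated downstream of the insert completes the transcription unit. An SP6 promoter sits between the CMV promoter and the tag, which in pCS2-type vectors permits in vitro synthesis of sense mRNA. A T7 promoter fragment and a T3 promoter flank the poly(A) region in the opposite orientation, and SP6 and T3 also serve as sequencing primer sites.

The two sequence records, one from the repository and one from the depositor, differ by only a few nucleotides in length and in their start coordinate, and they show the same features. The stated purpose is expression of tagged N protein in mammalian cells. N packages the viral RNA genome into ribonucleoprotein.
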