Features (pLannotate 1.2.2; 20 found; start..end, strand, type, name):
     35..53      +  promoter       SP6 promoter: promoter for bacteriophage SP6 RNA polymerase
    103..132     +  CDS            Myc: Myc (human c-Myc proto-oncogene) epitope tag
    142..171     +  CDS            Myc: Myc (human c-Myc proto-oncogene) epitope tag
    181..210     +  CDS            Myc: Myc (human c-Myc proto-oncogene) epitope tag
    220..249     +  CDS            Myc: Myc (human c-Myc proto-oncogene) epitope tag
    259..288     +  CDS            Myc: Myc (human c-Myc proto-oncogene) epitope tag
    331..1596    +  CDS            N: NCAP_SARS - Experimental evidence at protein level: Swiss-Prot protein existence level 1. Packages the positive strand viral genome RNA into a helical ribonucleocapsid (RNP) and plays a fundamental role during virion assembly through its interactions with the viral genome and membrane protein M. Plays an important role in enhancing the efficiency of subgenomic viral RNA transcription as well as viral replication (PubMed:17210170). May modulate transforming growth factor-beta signaling by binding host SMAD3 (PubMed:18055455). From Severe acute respiratory syndrome coronavirus (SARS-CoV).
   1607..1624    -  promoter       T7 promoter (fragment): promoter for bacteriophage T7 RNA polymerase
   1629..1763    -  polyA_signal   SV40 poly(A) signal: SV40 polyadenylation signal
   1876..1894    -  promoter       T3 promoter: promoter for bacteriophage T3 RNA polymerase
   1939..1955    -  protein_bind   lac operator: The lac repressor binds to the lac operator to inhibit transcription in E. coli. This inhibition can be relieved by adding lactose or isopropyl-β-D-thiogalactopyranoside (IPTG). lac repressor encoded by lacI
   1963..1993    -  promoter       lac promoter: promoter for the E. coli lac operon
   2008..2029    -  protein_bind   CAP binding site: CAP binding activates transcription in the presence of cAMP. E. coli catabolite activator protein
   2042..2134    -  CDS            lacI (fragment): lac repressor; lacI; The lac repressor binds to the lac operator to inhibit transcription in E. coli. This inhibition can be relieved by adding lactose or isopropyl-β-D-thiogalactopyranoside (IPTG).
   2317..2905    -  rep_origin     ori: high-copy-number ColE1/pMB1/pBR322/pUC origin of replication
   3076..3936    -  CDS            AmpR: β-lactamase; bla; confers resistance to ampicillin, carbenicillin, and related antibiotics
   3937..4041    -  promoter       AmpR promoter: bla
   4094..4522    -  rep_origin     f1 ori (sequence partly withheld): f1 bacteriophage origin of replication; arrow indicates direction of (+) strand synthesis
   4527..4593    -  CDS            lacZα (fragment): LacZα fragment of β-galactosidase; lacZ fragment
   4596..5580    +  promoter       CMV IE94 promoter: enhancer/promoter region of simian cytomegalovirus major immediate early transcription unit IE94
>Addgene plasmid #154269 | SARS-CoV Nucleocapsid | depositor full sequence | sequence record 298553 | sequenced entire nucleocapsid CDS with 5' (SP6) and 3' (T3) primers.
CGCCATTCTGCCTGGGGACGTCGGAGCAAGCTTGATTTAGGTGACACTATAGAATACAAGCTACTTGTTC
TTTTTGCAGGATCCCATCGATTTAAAGCTATGGAGCAAAAGCTCATTTCTGAAGAGGACTTGAATGAAAT
GGAGCAAAAGCTCATTTCTGAAGAGGACTTGAATGAAATGGAGCAAAAGCTCATTTCTGAAGAGGACTTG
AATGAAATGGAGCAAAAGCTCATTTCTGAAGAGGACTTGAATGAAATGGAGCAAAAGCTCATTTCTGAAG
AGGACTTGAATGAAATGGAGAGCTTGGGCGACCTCACCATGGGATCCACCATGTCTGATAATGGACCCCA
ATCAAACCAACGTAGTGCCCCCCGCATTACATTTGGTGGACCCACAGATTCAACTGACAATAACCAGAAT
GGAGGACGCAATGGGGCAAGGCCAAAACAGCGCCGACCCCAAGGTTTACCCAATAATACTGCGTCTTGGT
TCACAGCTCTCACTCAGCATGGCAAGGAGGAACTTAGATTCCCTCGAGGCCAGGGCGTTCCAATCAACAC
CAATAGTGGTCCAGATGACCAAATTGGCTACTACCGAAGAGCTACCCGACGAGTTCGTGGTGGTGACGGC
AAAATGAAAGAGCTCAGCCCCAGATGGTACTTCTATTACCTAGGAACTGGCCCAGAAGCTTCACTTCCCT
ACGGCGCTAACAAAGAAGGCATCGTATGGGTTGCAACTGAGGGAGCCTTGAATACACCCAAAGACCACAT
TGGCACCCGCAATCCTAATAACAATGCTGCCACCGTGCTACAACTTCCTCAAGGAACAACATTGCCAAAA
GGCTTCTACGCAGAGGGAAGCAGAGGCGGCAGTCAAGCCTCTTCTCGCTCCTCATCACGTAGTCGCGGTA
ATTCAAGAAATTCAACTCCTGGCAGCAGTAGGGGAAATTCTCCTGCTCGAATGGCTAGCGGAGGTGGTGA
AACTGCCCTCGCGCTATTGCTGCTAGACAGATTGAACCAGCTTGAGAGCAAAGTTTCTGGTAAAGGCCAA
CAACAACAAGGCCAAACTGTCACTAAGAAATCTGCTGCTGAGGCATCTAAAAAGCCTCGCCAAAAACGTA
CTGCCACAAAACAGTACAACGTCACTCAAGCATTTGGGAGACGTGGTCCAGAACAAACCCAAGGAAATTT
CGGGGACCAAGACCTAATCAGACAAGGAACTGATTACAAACATTGGCCGCAAATTGCACAATTTGCTCCA
AGTGCCTCTGCATTCTTTGGAATGTCACGCATTGGCATGGAAGTCACACCTTCGGGAACATGGCTGACTT
ATCATGGAGCCATTAAATTGGATGACAAAGATCCACAATTCAAAGACAACGTCATACTGCTGAACAAGCA
CATTGACGCATACAAAACATTCCCACCAACAGAGCCTAAAAAGGACAAAAAGAAAAAGACTGATGAAGCT
CAGCCTTTGCCGCAGAGACAAAAGAAGCAGCCCACTGTGACTCTTCTTCCTGCGGCTGACATGGATGATT
TCTCCAGACAACTTCAAAATTCCATGAGTGGAGCTTCTGCTGATTCAACTCAGGCATAATCTAGAACTAT
AGTGAGTCGTATTACGTAGATCCAGACATGATAAGATACATTGATGAGTTTGGACAAACCACAACTAGAA
TGCAGTGAAAAAAATGCTTTATTTGTGAAATTTGTGATGCTATTGCTTTATTTGTAACCATTATAAGCTG
CAATAAACAAGTTAACAACAACAATTGCATTCATTTTATGTTTCAGGTTCAGGGGGAGGTGTGGGAGGTT
TTTTAATTCGCGGCCGCGGCGCCAATGCATTGGGCCCGGTACCCAGCTTTTGTTCCCTTTAGTGAGGGTT
AATTGCGCGCTTGGCGTAATCATGGTCATAGCTGTTTCCTGTGTGAAATTGTTATCCGCTCACAATTCCA
CACAACATACGAGCCGGAAGCATAAAGTGTAAAGCCTGGGGTGCCTAATGAGTGAGCTAACTCACATTAA
TTGCGTTGCGCTCACTGCCCGCTTTCCAGTCGGGAAACCTGTCGTGCCAGCTGCATTAATGAATCGGCCA
ACGCGCGGGGAGAGGCGGTTTGCGTATTGGGCGCTCTTCCGCTTCCTCGCTCACTGACTCGCTGCGCTCG
GTCGTTCGGCTGCGGCGAGCGGTATCAGCTCACTCAAAGGCGGTAATACGGTTATCCACAGAATCAGGGG
ATAACGCAGGAAAGAACATGTGAGCAAAAGGCCAGCAAAAGGCCAGGAACCGTAAAAAGGCCGCGTTGCT
GGCGTTTTTCCATAGGCTCCGCCCCCCTGACGAGCATCACAAAAATCGACGCTCAAGTCAGAGGTGGCGA
AACCCGACAGGACTATAAAGATACCAGGCGTTTCCCCCTGGAAGCTCCCTCGTGCGCTCTCCTGTTCCGA
CCCTGCCGCTTACCGGATACCTGTCCGCCTTTCTCCCTTCGGGAAGCGTGGCGCTTTCTCATAGCTCACG
CTGTAGGTATCTCAGTTCGGTGTAGGTCGTTCGCTCCAAGCTGGGCTGTGTGCACGAACCCCCCGTTCAG
CCCGACCGCTGCGCCTTATCCGGTAACTATCGTCTTGAGTCCAACCCGGTAAGACACGACTTATCGCCAC
TGGCAGCAGCCACTGGTAACAGGATTAGCAGAGCGAGGTATGTAGGCGGTGCTACAGAGTTCTTGAAGTG
GTGGCCTAACTACGGCTACACTAGAAGGACAGTATTTGGTATCTGCGCTCTGCTGAAGCCAGTTACCTTC
GGAAAAAGAGTTGGTAGCTCTTGATCCGGCAAACAAACCACCGCTGGTAGCGGTGGTTTTTTTGTTTGCA
AGCAGCAGATTACGCGCAGAAAAAAAGGATCTCAAGAAGATCCTTTGATCTTTTCTACGGGGTCTGACGC
TCAGTGGAACGAAAACTCACGTTAAGGGATTTTGGTCATGAGATTATCAAAAAGGATCTTCACCTAGATC
CTTTTAAATTAAAAATGAAGTTTTAAATCAATCTAAAGTATATATGAGTAAACTTGGTCTGACAGTTACC
AATGCTTAATCAGTGAGGCACCTATCTCAGCGATCTGTCTATTTCGTTCATCCATAGTTGCCTGACTCCC
CGTCGTGTAGATAACTACGATACGGGAGGGCTTACCATCTGGCCCCAGTGCTGCAATGATACCGCGAGAC
CCACGCTCACCGGCTCCAGATTTATCAGCAATAAACCAGCCAGCCGGAAGGGCCGAGCGCAGAAGTGGTC
CTGCAACTTTATCCGCCTCCATCCAGTCTATTAATTGTTGCCGGGAAGCTAGAGTAAGTAGTTCGCCAGT
TAATAGTTTGCGCAACGTTGTTGCCATTGCTACAGGCATCGTGGTGTCACGCTCGTCGTTTGGTATGGCT
TCATTCAGCTCCGGTTCCCAACGATCAAGGCGAGTTACATGATCCCCCATGTTGTGCAAAAAAGCGGTTA
GCTCCTTCGGTCCTCCGATCGTTGTCAGAAGTAAGTTGGCCGCAGTGTTATCACTCATGGTTATGGCAGC
ACTGCATAATTCTCTTACTGTCATGCCATCCGTAAGATGCTTTTCTGTGACTGGTGAGTACTCAACCAAG
TCATTCTGAGAATAGTGTATGCGGCGACCGAGTTGCTCTTGCCCGGCGTCAATACGGGATAATACCGCGC
CACATAGCAGAACTTTAAAAGTGCTCATCATTGGAAAACGTTCTTCGGGGCGAAAACTCTCAAGGATCTT
ACCGCTGTTGAGATCCAGTTCGATGTAACCCACTCGTGCACCCAACTGATCTTCAGCATCTTTTACTTTC
ACCAGCGTTTCTGGGTGAGCAAAAACAGGAAGGCAAAATGCCGCAAAAAAGGGAATAAGGGCGACACGGA
AATGTTGAATACTCATACTCTTCCTTTTTCAATATTATTGAAGCATTTATCAGGGTTATTGTCTCATGAG
CGGATACATATTTGAATGTATTTAGAAAAATAAACAAATAGGGGTTCCGCGCACATTTCCCCGAAAAGTG
CCACCTAAATTGTAAGCGTTAATATTTTGTTAAAATTCGCGTTAAATTTTTGTTAAATCAGCTCATTTTT
TAACCAATAGGCCGAAATCGGCAAAATCCCTTATAAATCAAAAGAATAGACCGAGATAGGGT
[37 nt withheld, positions 4193-4229]
AAAGAACGTGGACTCCAACGTCAAAGG
[49 nt withheld, positions 4257-4305]
T
[91 nt withheld, positions 4307-4397]
G
[124 nt withheld, positions 4399-4522]
CCCATTCGCCATTCAGGCTGCGCAACTGTTGGGAAGGGCGATCGGTGCGGGCCTCTTCGCTATTACGCCA
GTCGACCATAGCCAATTCAATATGGCGTATATGGACTCATGCCAATTCAATATGGTGGATCTGGACCTGT
GCCAATTCAATATGGCGTATATGGACTCGTGCCAATTCAATATGGTGGATCTGGACCCCAGCCAATTCAA
TATGGCGGACTTGGCACCATGCCAATTCAATATGGCGGACTTGGCACTGTGCCAACTGGGGAGGGGTCTA
CTTGGCACGGTGCCAAGTTTGAGGAGGGGTCTTGGCCCTGTGCCAAGTCCGCCATATTGAATTGGCATGG
TGCCAATAATGGCGGCCATATTGGCTATATGCCAGGATCAATATATAGGCAATATCCAATATGGCCCTAT
GCCAATATGGCTATTGGCCAGGTTCAATACTATGTATTGGCCCTATGCCATATAGTATTCCATATATGGG
TTTTCCTATTGACGTAGATAGCCCCTCCCAATGGGCGGTCCCATATACCATATATGGGGCTTCCTAATAC
CGCCCATAGCCACTCCCCCATTGACGTCAATGGTCTCTATATATGGTCTTTCCTATTGACGTCATATGGG
CGGTCCTATTGACGTATATGGCGCCTCCCCCATTGACGTCAATTACGGTAAATGGCCCGCCTGGCTCAAT
GCCCATTGACGTCAATAGGACCACCCACCATTGACGTCAATGGGATGGCTCATTGCCCATTCATATCCGT
TCTCACGCCCCCTATTGACGTCAATGACGGTAAATGGCCCACTTGGCAGTACATCAATATCTATTAATAG
TAACTTGGCAAGTACATTACTATTGGAAGGACGCCAGGGTACATTGGCAGTACTCCCATTGACGTCAATG
GCGGTAAATGGCCCGCGATGGCTGCCAAGTACATCCCCATTGACGTCAATGGGGAGGGGCAATGACGCAA
ATGGGCGTTCCATTGACGTAAATGGGCGGTAGGCGTGCCTAATGGGAGGTCTATATAAGCAATGCTCGTT
TAGGGAAC
