Features (pLannotate 1.2.2; 20 found; start..end, strand, type, name):
      3..21      +  promoter       SP6 promoter: promoter for bacteriophage SP6 RNA polymerase
     71..100     +  CDS            Myc: Myc (human c-Myc proto-oncogene) epitope tag
    110..139     +  CDS            Myc: Myc (human c-Myc proto-oncogene) epitope tag
    149..178     +  CDS            Myc: Myc (human c-Myc proto-oncogene) epitope tag
    188..217     +  CDS            Myc: Myc (human c-Myc proto-oncogene) epitope tag
    227..256     +  CDS            Myc: Myc (human c-Myc proto-oncogene) epitope tag
    299..1564    +  CDS            N: NCAP_SARS - Experimental evidence at protein level: Swiss-Prot protein existence level 1. Packages the positive strand viral genome RNA into a helical ribonucleocapsid (RNP) and plays a fundamental role during virion assembly through its interactions with the viral genome and membrane protein M. Plays an important role in enhancing the efficiency of subgenomic viral RNA transcription as well as viral replication (PubMed:17210170). May modulate transforming growth factor-beta signaling by binding host SMAD3 (PubMed:18055455). From Severe acute respiratory syndrome coronavirus (SARS-CoV).
   1575..1592    -  promoter       T7 promoter (fragment): promoter for bacteriophage T7 RNA polymerase
   1597..1731    -  polyA_signal   SV40 poly(A) signal: SV40 polyadenylation signal
   1844..1862    -  promoter       T3 promoter: promoter for bacteriophage T3 RNA polymerase
   1907..1923    -  protein_bind   lac operator: The lac repressor binds to the lac operator to inhibit transcription in E. coli. This inhibition can be relieved by adding lactose or isopropyl-β-D-thiogalactopyranoside (IPTG). lac repressor encoded by lacI
   1931..1961    -  promoter       lac promoter: promoter for the E. coli lac operon
   1976..1997    -  protein_bind   CAP binding site: CAP binding activates transcription in the presence of cAMP. E. coli catabolite activator protein
   2010..2102    -  CDS            lacI (fragment): lac repressor; lacI; The lac repressor binds to the lac operator to inhibit transcription in E. coli. This inhibition can be relieved by adding lactose or isopropyl-β-D-thiogalactopyranoside (IPTG).
   2285..2873    -  rep_origin     ori: high-copy-number ColE1/pMB1/pBR322/pUC origin of replication
   3044..3904    -  CDS            AmpR: β-lactamase; bla; confers resistance to ampicillin, carbenicillin, and related antibiotics
   3905..4009    -  promoter       AmpR promoter: bla
   4062..4490    -  rep_origin     f1 ori (sequence partly withheld): f1 bacteriophage origin of replication; arrow indicates direction of (+) strand synthesis
   4495..4561    -  CDS            lacZα (fragment): LacZα fragment of β-galactosidase; lacZ fragment
   4568..5545    +  promoter       CMV IE94 promoter: enhancer/promoter region of simian cytomegalovirus major immediate early transcription unit IE94
>Addgene plasmid #154269 | SARS-CoV Nucleocapsid | addgene full sequence | sequence record 342917
TGATTTAGGTGACACTATAGAATACAAGCTACTTGTTCTTTTTGCAGGATCCCATCGATTTAAAGCTATG
GAGCAAAAGCTCATTTCTGAAGAGGACTTGAATGAAATGGAGCAAAAGCTCATTTCTGAAGAGGACTTGA
ATGAAATGGAGCAAAAGCTCATTTCTGAAGAGGACTTGAATGAAATGGAGCAAAAGCTCATTTCTGAAGA
GGACTTGAATGAAATGGAGCAAAAGCTCATTTCTGAAGAGGACTTGAATGAAATGGAGAGCTTGGGCGAC
CTCACCATGGGATCCACCATGTCTGATAATGGACCCCAATCAAACCAACGTAGTGCCCCCCGCATTACAT
TTGGTGGACCCACAGATTCAACTGACAATAACCAGAATGGAGGACGCAATGGGGCAAGGCCAAAACAGCG
CCGACCCCAAGGTTTACCCAATAATACTGCGTCTTGGTTCACAGCTCTCACTCAGCATGGCAAGGAGGAA
CTTAGATTCCCTCGAGGCCAGGGCGTTCCAATCAACACCAATAGTGGTCCAGATGACCAAATTGGCTACT
ACCGAAGAGCTACCCGACGAGTTCGTGGTGGTGACGGCAAAATGAAAGAGCTCAGCCCCAGATGGTACTT
CTATTACCTAGGAACTGGCCCAGAAGCTTCACTTCCCTACGGCGCTAACAAAGAAGGCATCGTATGGGTT
GCAACTGAGGGAGCCTTGAATACACCCAAAGACCACATTGGCACCCGCAATCCTAATAACAATGCTGCCA
CCGTGCTACAACTTCCTCAAGGAACAACATTGCCAAAAGGCTTCTACGCAGAGGGAAGCAGAGGCGGCAG
TCAAGCCTCTTCTCGCTCCTCATCACGTAGTCGCGGTAATTCAAGAAATTCAACTCCTGGCAGCAGTAGG
GGAAATTCTCCTGCTCGAATGGCTAGCGGAGGTGGTGAAACTGCCCTCGCGCTATTGCTGCTAGACAGAT
TGAACCAGCTTGAGAGCAAAGTTTCTGGTAAAGGCCAACAACAACAAGGCCAAACTGTCACTAAGAAATC
TGCTGCTGAGGCATCTAAAAAGCCTCGCCAAAAACGTACTGCCACAAAACAGTACAACGTCACTCAAGCA
TTTGGGAGACGTGGTCCAGAACAAACCCAAGGAAATTTCGGGGACCAAGACCTAATCAGACAAGGAACTG
ATTACAAACATTGGCCGCAAATTGCACAATTTGCTCCAAGTGCCTCTGCATTCTTTGGAATGTCACGCAT
TGGCATGGAAGTCACACCTTCGGGAACATGGCTGACTTATCATGGAGCCATTAAATTGGATGACAAAGAT
CCACAATTCAAAGACAACGTCATACTGCTGAACAAGCACATTGACGCATACAAAACATTCCCACCAACAG
AGCCTAAAAAGGACAAAAAGAAAAAGACTGATGAAGCTCAGCCTTTGCCGCAGAGACAAAAGAAGCAGCC
CACTGTGACTCTTCTTCCTGCGGCTGACATGGATGATTTCTCCAGACAACTTCAAAATTCCATGAGTGGA
GCTTCTGCTGATTCAACTCAGGCATAATCTAGAACTATAGTGAGTCGTATTACGTAGATCCAGACATGAT
AAGATACATTGATGAGTTTGGACAAACCACAACTAGAATGCAGTGAAAAAAATGCTTTATTTGTGAAATT
TGTGATGCTATTGCTTTATTTGTAACCATTATAAGCTGCAATAAACAAGTTAACAACAACAATTGCATTC
ATTTTATGTTTCAGGTTCAGGGGGAGGTGTGGGAGGTTTTTTAATTCGCGGCCGCGGCGCCAATGCATTG
GGCCCGGTACCCAGCTTTTGTTCCCTTTAGTGAGGGTTAATTGCGCGCTTGGCGTAATCATGGTCATAGC
TGTTTCCTGTGTGAAATTGTTATCCGCTCACAATTCCACACAACATACGAGCCGGGAGCATAAAGTGTAA
AGCCTGGGGTGCCTAATGAGTGAGCTAACTCACATTAATTGCGTTGCGCTCACTGCCCGCTTTCCAGTCG
GGAAACCTGTCGTGCCAGCTGCATTAATGAATCGGCCAACGCGCGGGGAGAGGCGGTTTGCGTATTGGGC
GCTCTTCCGCTTCCTCGCTCACTGACTCGCTGCGCTCGGTCGTTCGGCTGCGGCGAGCGGTATCAGCTCA
CTCAAAGGCGGTAATACGGTTATCCACAGAATCAGGGGATAACGCAGGAAAGAACATGTGAGCAAAAGGC
CAGCAAAAGGCCAGGAACCGTAAAAAGGCCGCGTTGCTGGCGTTTTTCCATAGGCTCCGCCCCCCTGACG
AGCATCACAAAAATCGACGCTCAAGTCAGAGGTGGCGAAACCCGACAGGACTATAAAGATACCAGGCGTT
TCCCCCTGGAAGCTCCCTCGTGCGCTCTCCTGTTCCGACCCTGCCGCTTACCGGATACCTGTCCGCCTTT
CTCCCTTCGGGAAGCGTGGCGCTTTCTCATAGCTCACGCTGTAGGTATCTCAGTTCGGTGTAGGTCGTTC
GCTCCAAGCTGGGCTGTGTGCACGAACCCCCCGTTCAGCCCGACCGCTGCGCCTTATCCGGTAACTATCG
TCTTGAGTCCAACCCGGTAAGACACGACTTATCGCCACTGGCAGCAGCCACTGGTAACAGGATTAGCAGA
GCGAGGTATGTAGGCGGTGCTACAGAGTTCTTGAAGTGGTGGCCTAACTACGGCTACACTAGAAGAACAG
TATTTGGTATCTGCGCTCTGCTGAAGCCAGTTACCTTCGGAAAAAGAGTTGGTAGCTCTTGATCCGGCAA
ACAAACCACCGCTGGTAGCGGTGGTTTTTTTGTTTGCAAGCAGCAGATTACGCGCAGAAAAAAAGGATCT
CAAGAAGATCCTTTGATCTTTTCTACGGGGTCTGACGCTCAGTGGAACGAAAACTCACGTTAAGGGATTT
TGGTCATGAGATTATCAAAAAGGATCTTCACCTAGATCCTTTTAAATTAAAAATGAAGTTTTAAATCAAT
CTAAAGTATATATGAGTAAACTTGGTCTGACAGTTACCAATGCTTAATCAGTGAGGCACCTATCTCAGCG
ATCTGTCTATTTCGTTCATCCATAGTTGCCTGACTCCCCGTCGTGTAGATAACTACGATACGGGAGGGCT
TACCATCTGGCCCCAGTGCTGCAATGATACCGCGAGACCCACGCTCACCGGCTCCAGATTTATCAGCAAT
AAACCAGCCAGCCGGAAGGGCCGAGCGCAGAAGTGGTCCTGCAACTTTATCCGCCTCCATCCAGTCTATT
AATTGTTGCCGGGAAGCTAGAGTAAGTAGTTCGCCAGTTAATAGTTTGCGCAACGTTGTTGCCATTGCTA
CAGGCATCGTGGTGTCACGCTCGTCGTTTGGTATGGCTTCATTCAGCTCCGGTTCCCAACGATCAAGGCG
AGTTACATGATCCCCCATGTTGTGCAAAAAAGCGGTTAGCTCCTTCGGTCCTCCGATCGTTGTCAGAAGT
AAGTTGGCCGCAGTGTTATCACTCATGGTTATGGCAGCACTGCATAATTCTCTTACTGTCATGCCATCCG
TAAGATGCTTTTCTGTGACTGGTGAGTACTCAACCAAGTCATTCTGAGAATAGTGTATGCGGCGACCGAG
TTGCTCTTGCCCGGCGTCAATACGGGATAATACCGCGCCACATAGCAGAACTTTAAAAGTGCTCATCATT
GGAAAACGTTCTTCGGGGCGAAAACTCTCAAGGATCTTACCGCTGTTGAGATCCAGTTCGATGTAACCCA
CTCGTGCACCCAACTGATCTTCAGCATCTTTTACTTTCACCAGCGTTTCTGGGTGAGCAAAAACAGGAAG
GCAAAATGCCGCAAAAAAGGGAATAAGGGCGACACGGAAATGTTGAATACTCATACTCTTCCTTTTTCAA
TATTATTGAAGCATTTATCAGGGTTATTGTCTCATGAGCGGATACATATTTGAATGTATTTAGAAAAATA
AACAAATAGGGGTTCCGCGCACATTTCCCCGAAAAGTGCCACCTAAATTGTAAGCGTTAATATTTTGTTA
AAATTCGCGTTAAATTTTTGTTAAATCAGCTCATTTTTTAACCAATAGGCCGAAATCGGCAAAATCCCTT
ATAAATCAAAAGAATAGACCGAGATAGGGT
[37 nt withheld, positions 4161-4197]
AAAGAACGTGGACTCCAACGTCAAAGG
[49 nt withheld, positions 4225-4273]
T
[91 nt withheld, positions 4275-4365]
G
[124 nt withheld, positions 4367-4490]
CCCATTCGCCATTCAGGCTGCGCAACTGTTGGGAAGGGCGATCGGTGCGGGCCTCTTCGCTATTACGCCA
GTCGACCGCCAATTCAATATGGCGTATATGGACTCATGCCAATTCAATATGGTGGATCTGGACCTGTGCC
AATTCAATATGGCGTATATGGACTCGTGCCAATTCAATATGGTGGATCTGGACCCCAGCCAATTCAATAT
GGCGGACTTGGCACCATGCCAATTCAATATGGCGGACCTGGCACTGTGCCAACTGGGGAGGGGTCTACTT
GGCACGGTGCCAAGTTTGAGGAGGGGTCTTGGCCCTGTGCCAAGTCCGCCATATTGAATTGGCATGGTGC
CAATAATGGCGGCCATATTGGCTATATGCCAGGATCAATATATAGGCAATATCCAATATGGCCCTATGCC
AATATGGCTATTGGCCAGGTTCAATACTATGTATTGGCCCTATGCCATATAGTATTCCATATATGGGTTT
TCCTATTGACGTAGATAGCCCCTCCCAATGGGCGGTCCCATATACCATATATGGGGCTTCCTAATACCGC
CCATAGCCACTCCCCCATTGACGTCAATGGTCTCTATATATGGTCTTTCCTATTGACGTCATATGGGCGG
TCCTATTGACGTATATGGCGCCTCCCCCATTGACGTCAATTACGGTAAATGGCCCGCCTGGCTCAATGCC
CATTGACGTCAATAGGACCACCCACCATTGACGTCAATGGGATGGCTCATTGCCCATTCATATCCGTTCT
CACGCCCCCTATTGACGTCAATGACGGTAAATGGCCCACTTGGCAGTACATCAATATCTATTAATAGTAA
CTTGGCAAGTACATTACTATTGGAAGTACGCCAGGGTACATTGGCAGTACTCCCATTGACGTCAATGGCG
GTAAATGGCCCGCGATGGCTGCCAAGTACATCCCCATTGACGTCAATGGGGAGGGGCAATGACGCAAATG
GGCGTTCCATTGACGTAAATGGGCGGTAGGCGTGCCTAATGGGAGGTCTATATAAGCAATGCTCGTTTAG
GGAACCGCCATTCTGCCTGGGGACGTCGGAGCAAGCT
